>Addgene plasmid #52600 | pVITRO-HPV31 L1L2 | depositor full sequence | sequence record 81733 | pVITRO-HPV31 L1L2 sequence 9217 bps
CCTGCAGGGCCTGAAATAACCTCTGAAAGAGGAACTTGGTTAGGTACCTTCTGAGGCGGAAAGAACCAGC
TGTGGAATGTGTGTCAGTTAGGGTGTGGAAAGTCCCCAGGCTCCCCAGCAGGCAGAAGTATGCAAAGCAT
GCATCTCAATTAGTCAGCAACCAGGTGTGGAAAGTCCCCAGGCTCCCCAGCAGGCAGAAGTATGCAAAGC
ATGCATCTCAATTAGTCAGCAACCATAGTCCCACTAGTGGAGCCGAGAGTAATTCATACAAAAGGAGGGA
TCGCCTTCGCAAGGGGAGAGCCCAGGGACCGTCCCTAAATTCTCACAGACCCAAATCCCTGTAGCCGCCC
CACGACAGCGCGAGGAGCATGCGCTCAGGGCTGAGCGCGGGGAGAGCAGAGCACACAAGCTCATAGACCC
TGGTCGTGGGGGGGAGGACCGGGGAGCTGGCGCGGGGCAAACTGGGAAAGCGGTGTCGTGTGCTGGCTCC
GCCCTCTTCCCGAGGGTGGGGGAGAACGGTATATAAGTGCGGCAGTCGCCTTGGACGTTCTTTTTCGCAA
CGGGTTTGCCGTCAGAACGCAGGTGAGGGGCGGGTGTGGCTTCCGCGGGCCGCCGAGCTGGAGGTCCTGC
TCCGAGCGGGCCGGGCCCCGCTGTCGTCGGCGGGGATTAGCTGCGAGCATTCCCGCTTCGAGTTGCGGGC
GGCGCGGGAGGCAGAGTGCGAGGCCTAGCGGCAACCCCGTAGCCTCGCCTCGTGTCCGGCTTGAGGCCTA
GCGTGGTGTCCGCGCCGCCGCCGCGTGCTACTCCGGCCGCACTCTGGTCTTTTTTTTTTTTGTTGTTGTT
GCCCTGCTGCCTTCGATTGCCGTTCAGCAATAGGGGCTAACAAAGGGAGGGTGCGGGGCTTGCTCGCCCG
GAGCCCGGAGAGGTCATGGTTGGGGAGGAATGGAGGGACAGGAGTGGCGGCTGGGGCCCGCCCGCCTTCG
GAGCACATGTCCGACGCCACCTGGATGGGGCGAGGCCTGGGGTTTTTCCCGAAGCAACCAGGCTGGGGTT
AGCGTGCCGAGGCCATGTGGCCCCAGCACCCGGCACGATCTGGCTTGGCGGCGCCGCGTTGCCCTGCCTC
CCTAACTAGGGTGAGGCCATCCCGTCCGGCACCAGTTGCGTGCGTGGAAAGATGGCCGCTCCCGGGCCCT
GTTGCAAGGAGCTCAAAATGGAGGACGCGGCAGCCCGGTGGAGCGGGCGGGTGAGTCACCCACACAAAGG
AAGAGGGCCTGGTCCCTCACCGGCTGCTGCTTCCTGTGACCCCGTGGTCCTATCGGCCGCAATAGTCACC
TCGGGCTTTTGAGCACGGCTAGTCGCGGCGGGGGGAGGGGATGTAATGGCGTTGGAGTTTGTTCACATTT
GGTGGGTGGAGACTAGTCAGGCCAGCCTGGCGCTGGAAGTCATTTTTGGAATTTGTCCCCTTGAGTTTTG
AGCGGAGCTAATTCTCGGGCTTCTTAGCGGTTCAAAGGTATCTTTTAAACCCTTTTTTAGGTGTTGTGAA
AACCACCGCTAATTCAAAGCAACCGGTGATATCAAAGATCCGCCACCATGAGCCTGTGGAGGCCCAGCGA
GGCCACCGTGTACCTGCCCCCCGTGCCCGTGAGCAAGGTGGTGAGCACCGACGAGTACGTGACCAGGACC
AACATCTACTACCACGCCGGCAGCGCCAGGCTGCTGACCGTGGGCCACCCCTACTACAGCATCCCCAAGA
GCGACAACCCCAAGAAGATCGTGGTGCCCAAGGTGAGCGGCCTGCAGTACAGGGTGTTCAGGGTGAGGCT
GCCCGACCCCAACAAGTTCGGCTTCCCCGACACCAGCTTCTACAACCCCGAGACCCAGAGGCTGGTGTGG
GCCTGCGTGGGCCTGGAGGTGGGCAGGGGCCAGCCCCTGGGCGTGGGCATCAGCGGCCACCCCCTGCTGA
ACAAGTTCGACGACACCGAGAACAGCAACAGGTACGCCGGCGGCCCCGGCACCGACAACAGGGAGTGCAT
CAGCATGGACTACAAGCAGACCCAGCTGTGCCTGCTGGGCTGCAAGCCCCCCATCGGCGAGCACTGGGGC
AAGGGCAGCCCCTGCAGCAACAACGCCATCACCCCCGGCGACTGCCCCCCCCTGGAGCTGAAGAACAGCG
TGATCCAGGACGGCGACATGGTGGACACCGGCTTCGGCGCCATGGACTTCACCGCCCTGCAGGACACCAA
GAGCAACGTGCCCCTGGACATCTGCAACAGCATCTGCAAGTACCCCGACTACCTGAAGATGGTGGCCGAG
CCCTACGGCGACACCCTGTTCTTCTACCTGAGGAGGGAGCAGATGTTCGTGAGGCACTTCTTCAACAGGA
GCGGCGCCGTGGGCGAGAGCGTGCCCAACGACCTGTACATCAAGGGCAGCGGCAGCACCGCCACCCTGGC
CAACAGCACCTACTTCCCCACCCCTTCCGGCAGCATGGTGACCAGCGACGCCCAGATCTTCAACAAGCCC
TACTGGATGCAGAGGGCCCAGGGCCACAACAACGGCATCTGCTGGGGCAACCAGCTGTTCGTGACCGTGG
TGGACACCACCAGGAGCACCAACATGAGCGTGTGCGCCGCCATCGCCAACAGCGACACCACCTTCAAGAG
CAGCAACTTCAAGGAGTACCTGAGGCACGGCGAGGAGTTCGACCTGCAGTTCATCTTCCAGCTGTGCAAG
ATCACCCTGAGCGCCGACATCATGACCTACATCCACAGCATGAACCCCGCCATCCTGGAGGACTGGAACT
TCGGCCTGACCACCCCCCCCAGCGGCAGCCTGGAGGACACCTACAGGTTCGTGACCAGCCAGGCCATCAC
CTGCCAGAAGACCGCCCCCCAGAAGCCCAAGGAGGACCCCTTCAAGGACTACGTGTTCTGGGAGGTGAAC
CTGAAGGAGAAGTTCAGCGCCGACCTGGACCAGTTCCCCCTGGGCAGGAAGTTCCTGCTGCAGGCCGGCT
ACAGGGCCAGGCCCAAGTTCAAGGCCGGCAAGAGGAGCGCCCCCAGCGCCAGCACCACCACCCCCGCCAA
GAGGAAGAAGACCAAGAAGTAATAGTCTAGCTGGCCAGACATGATAAGATACATTGATGAGTTTGGACAA
ACCACAACTAGAATGCAGTGAAAAAAATGCTTTATTTGTGAAATTTGTGATGCTATTGCTTTATTTGTAA
CCATTATAAGCTGCAATAAACAAGTTAACAACAACAATTGCATTCATTTTATGTTTCAGGTTCAGGGGGA
GGTGTGGGAGGTTTTTTAAAGCAAGTAAAACCTCTACAAATGTGGTATGGAAATGTTAATTAACTAGCCA
TGACCAAAATCCCTTAACGTGAGTTTTCGTTCCACTGAGCGTCAGACCCCGTAGAAAAGATCAAAGGATC
TTCTTGAGATCCTTTTTTTCTGCGCGTAATCTGCTGCTTGCAAACAAAAAAACCACCGCTACCAGCGGTG
GTTTGTTTGCCGGATCAAGAGCTACCAACTCTTTTTCCGAAGGTAACTGGCTTCAGCAGAGCGCAGATAC
CAAATACTGTTCTTCTAGTGTAGCCGTAGTTAGGCCACCACTTCAAGAACTCTGTAGCACCGCCTACATA
CCTCGCTCTGCTAATCCTGTTACCAGTGGCTGCTGCCAGTGGCGATAAGTCGTGTCTTACCGGGTTGGAC
TCAAGACGATAGTTACCGGATAAGGCGCAGCGGTCGGGCTGAACGGGGGGTTCGTGCACACAGCCCAGCT
TGGAGCGAACGACCTACACCGAACTGAGATACCTACAGCGTGAGCTATGAGAAAGCGCCACGCTTCCCGA
AGGGAGAAAGGCGGACAGGTATCCGGTAAGCGGCAGGGTCGGAACAGGAGAGCGCACGAGGGAGCTTCCA
GGGGGAAACGCCTGGTATCTTTATAGTCCTGTCGGGTTTCGCCACCTCTGACTTGAGCGTCGATTTTTGT
GATGCTCGTCAGGGGGGCGGAGCCTATGGAAAAACGCCAGCAACGCGGCCTTTTTACGGTTCCTGGCCTT
TTGCTGGCCTTTTGCTCACATGTTCTTAATTAACCTGCAGGCGTTACATAACTTACGGTAAATGGCCCGC
CTGGCTGACCGCCCAACGACCCCCGCCCATTGACGTCAATAATGACGTATGTTCCCATAGTAACGCCAAT
AGGGACTTTCCATTGACGTCAATGGGTGGAGTATTTACGGTAAACTGCCCACTTGGCAGTACATCAAGTG
TATCATATGCCAAGTACGCCCCCTATTGACGTCAATGACGGTAAATGGCCCGCCTGGCATTATGCCCAGT
ACATGACCTTATGGGACTTTCCTACTTGGCAGTACATCTACGTATTAGTCATCGCTATTACCATGATGAT
GCGGTTTTGGCAGTACATCAATGGGCGTGGATAGCGGTTTGACTCACGGGGATTTCCAAGTCTCCACCCC
ATTGACGTCAATGGGAGTTTGTTTTGACTAGTGGAGCCGAGAGTAATTCATACAAAAGGAGGGATCGCCT
TCGCAAGGGGAGAGCCCAGGGACCGTCCCTAAATTCTCACAGACCCAAATCCCTGTAGCCGCCCCACGAC
AGCGCGAGGAGCATGCGCCCAGGGCTGAGCGCGGGTAGATCAGAGCACACAAGCTCACAGTCCCCGGCGG
TGGGGGGAGGGGCGCGCTGAGCGGGGGCCAGGGAGCTGGCGCGGGGCAAACTGGGAAAGTGGTGTCGTGT
GCTGGCTCCGCCCTCTTCCCGAGGGTGGGGGAGAACGGTATATAAGTGCGGTAGTCGCCTTGGACGTTCT
TTTTCGCAACGGGTTTGCCGTCAGAACGCAGGTGAGTGGCGGGTGTGGCTTCCGCGGGCCCCGGAGCTGG
AGCCCTGCTCTGAGCGGGCCGGGCTGATATGCGAGTGTCGTCCGCAGGGTTTAGCTGTGAGCATTCCCAC
TTCGAGTGGCGGGCGGTGCGGGGGTGAGAGTGCGAGGCCTAGCGGCAACCCCGTAGCCTCGCCTCGTGTC
CGGCTTGAGGCCTAGCGTGGTGTCCGCCGCCGCGTGCCACTCCGGCCGCACTATGCGTTTTTTGTCCTTG
CTGCCCTCGATTGCCTTCCAGCAGCATGGGCTAACAAAGGGAGGGTGTGGGGCTCACTCTTAAGGAGCCC
ATGAAGCTTACGTTGGATAGGAATGGAAGGGCAGGAGGGGCGACTGGGGCCCGCCCGCCTTCGGAGCACA
TGTCCGACGCCACCTGGATGGGGCGAGGCCTGTGGCTTTCCGAAGCAATCGGGCGTGAGTTTAGCCTACC
TGGGCCATGTGGCCCTAGCACTGGGCACGGTCTGGCCTGGCGGTGCCGCGTTCCCTTGCCTCCCAACAAG
GGTGAGGCCGTCCCGCCCGGCACCAGTTGCTTGCGCGGAAAGATGGCCGCTCCCGGGGCCCTGTTGCAAG
GAGCTCAAAATGGAGGACGCGGCAGCCCGGTGGAGCGGGCGGGTGAGTCACCCACACAAAGGAAGAGGGC
CTTGCCCCTCGCCGGCCGCTGCTTCCTGTGACCCCGTGGTCTATCGGCCGCATAGTCACCTCGGGCTTCT
CTTGAGCACCGCTCGTCGCGGCGGGGGGAGGGGATCTAATGGCGTTGGAGTTTGTTCACATTTGGTGGGT
GGAGACTAGTCAGGCCAGCCTGGCGCTGGAAGTCATTCTTGGAATTTGCCCCTTTGAGTTTGGAGCGAGG
CTAATTCTCAAGCCTCTTAGCGGTTCAAAGGTATTTTCTAAACCCGTTTCCAGGTGTTGTGAAAGCCACC
GCTAATTCAAAGCAATCCGGAGTATACGGATCCGCCACCATGAGGAGCAAGAGGAGCACCAAGAGGACCA
AGAGGGCCTCCGCCACCCAGCTGTACCAGACCTGCAAGGCCGCCGGCACCTGCCCCAGCGACGTGATCCC
CAAGATCGAGCACACCACCATCGCCGACCAGATCCTGAGGTACGGCAGCATGGGCGTGTTCTTCGGCGGC
CTGGGCATCGGCAGCGGCAGCGGCACCGGCGGCAGGACCGGCTACGTGCCTCTGAGCACCAGGCCCAGCA
CCGTGAGCGAGGCCAGCATCCCCATCAGGCCCCCCGTGAGCATCGACCCCGTGGGCCCCCTGGACCCCAG
CATCGTGAGCCTGGTGGAGGAGAGCGGCATCATCGACGTGGGCGCCCCCGCCCCCATCCCCAGGCCCCCC
ACCACCAGCGGGTTCGACATCGCCACCACCGCCGACACCACCCCCGCCATCCTGGACGTGACCAGCGTGA
GCACCCACGAGAACCCCACCTTCACCGACCCCAGCGTGCTGCAGCCCCCCACCCCCGCCGAGACCAGCGG
CCACCTGCTGCTGAGCAGCAGCAGCATCAGCACCCACAACTACGAGGAGATCCCCATGGACACCTTCATC
GTGAGCACCAACAACGAGAACATCACCTCCAGCACCCCCATCCCCGGCGTGAGGAGGCCCGCCAGGCTGG
GCCTGTACAGCAAGGCCACCCAGCAGGTGAAGGTGATCGACCCCACCTTCCTGAGCGCCCCCAAGCAGCT
GATCACCTACGAGAACCCCGCCTACGAGACCGTGAACGCCGAGGAGAGCCTGTACTTCAGCAACACCAGC
CACAACATGGCCCCCGACCCCGACTTCCTGGACATCATCGCCCTGCACAGGCCCGCCCTGACCAGCAGGA
GGAACACCGTGAGGTACAGCAGGCTGGGCAACAAGCAGACCCTGAGGACCAGGAGCGGCGCCACCATCGG
CGCCAGGGTGCACTACTACTACGACATCAGCAGCATCAACCCCGCCGGCGAGAGCATCGAGATGCAGCCC
CTGGGCGCCAGCGCCACCACCACCAGCACCCTGAACGACGGCCTGTACGACATCTACGCCGACACCGACT
TCACCGTGGACACCCCCGCCACCCACAACGTGAGCCCCAGCACCGCCCTGCAGAGCACCAGCGCCGTGAG
CGCCTACGTGCCCACCAACACCACCGTGCCCCTGAGCACCGGCTTCGACATCCCCATCTTCAGCGGCCCC
GACGTGCCCATCGAGCACGCCCCCACCCAGGTGTTCCCCTTCCCCCTGGCCCCCACCACCCCCCAGGTGA
GCATCTTCGTGGACGGCGGCGACTTCTACCTGCACCCCAGCTACTACATGCTGAAGAGGAGGAGGAAGAG
GGTGAGCTACTTCTTCACCGACGTGAGCGTGGCCGCCTAATAGTCTAGGAGCAGGTTTCCCCAATGACAC
AAAACGTGCAACTTGAAACTCCGCCTGGTCTTTCCAGGTCTAGAGGGGTAACACTTTGTACTGCGTTTGG
CTCCACGCTCGATCCACTGGCGAGTGTTAGTAACAGCACTGTTGCTTCGTAGCGGAGCATGACGGCCGTG
GGAACTCCTCCTTGGTAACAAGGACCCACGGGGCCAAAAGCCACGCCCACACGGGCCCGTCATGTGTGCA
ACCCCAGCACGGCGACTTTACTGCGAAACCCACTTTAAAGTGACATTGAAACTGGTACCCACACACTGGT
GACAGGCTAAGGATGCCCTTCAGGTACCCCGAGGTAACACGCGACACTCGGGATCTGAGAAGGGGACTGG
GGCTTCTATAAAAGCGCTCGGTTTAAAAAGCTTCTATGCCTGAATAGGTGACCGGAGGTCGGCACCTTTC
CTTTGCAATTACTGACCCTATGAATACACTGACTGTTTGACAATTAATCATCGGCATAGTATATCGGCAT
AGTATAATACGACTCACTATAGGAGGGCCACCATGATTGAACAAGATGGATTGCACGCAGGTTCTCCGGC
CGCTTGGGTGGAGAGGCTATTCGGCTATGACTGGGCACAACAGACAATCGGCTGCTCTGATGCCGCCGTG
TTCCGGCTGTCAGCGCAGGGGCGCCCGGTTCTTTTTGTCAAGACCGACCTGTCCGGTGCCCTGAATGAAC
TGCAAGACGAGGCAGCGCGGCTATCGTGGCTGGCCACGACGGGCGTTCCTTGCGCAGCTGTGCTCGACGT
TGTCACTGAAGCGGGAAGGGACTGGCTGCTATTGGGCGAAGTGCCGGGGCAGGATCTCCTGTCATCTCAC
CTTGCTCCTGCCGAGAAAGTATCCATCATGGCTGATGCAATGCGGCGGCTGCATACGCTTGATCCGGCTA
CCTGCCCATTCGACCACCAAGCGAAACATCGCATCGAGCGAGCACGTACTCGGATGGAAGCCGGTCTTGT
CGATCAGGATGATCTGGACGAAGAGCATCAGGGGCTCGCGCCAGCCGAACTGTTCGCCAGGCTCAAGGCG
AGCATGCCCGACGGCGAGGATCTCGTCGTGACACATGGCGATGCCTGCTTGCCGAATATCATGGTGGAAA
ATGGCCGCTTTTCTGGATTCATCGACTGTGGCCGGCTGGGTGTGGCGGACCGCTATCAGGACATAGCGTT
GGCTACCCGTGATATTGCTGAAGAGCTTGGCGGCGAATGGGCTGACCGCTTCCTCGTGCTTTACGGTATC
GCCGCTCCCGATTCGCAGCGCATCGCCTTCTATCGCCTTCTTGACGAGTTCTTCTGAGCGGGACTCTGGG
GTTCGAAATGACCGACCAAGCGAATTCGCTAGGATTATCCCTAATACCTGCCACCCCACTCTTAATCAGT
GGTGGAAGAACGGTCTCAGAACTGTTTGTTTCAATTGGCCATTTAAGTTTAGTAGTAAAAGACTGGTTAA
TGATAACAATGCATCGTAAAACCTTCAGAAGGAAAGGAGAATGTTTTGTGGACCACTTTGGTTTTCTTTT
TTGCGTGTGGCAGTTTTAAGTTATTAGTTTTTAAAATCAGTACTTTTTAATGGAAACAACTTGACCAAAA
ATTTGTCACAGAATTTTGAGACCCATTAAAAAAGTTAAATGAGAAACCTGTGTGTTCCTTTGGTCAACAC
CGAGACATTTAGGTGAAAGACATCTAATTCTGGTTTTACGAATCTGGAAACTTCTTGAAAATGTAATTCT
TGAGTTAACACTTCTGGGTGGAGAATAGGGTTGTTTTCCCCCCACATAATTGGAAGGGGAAGGAATATCA
TTTAAAGCTATGGGAGGGTTGCTTTGATTACAACACTGGAGAGAAATGCAGCATGTTGCTGATTGCCTGT
CACTAAAACAGGCCAAAAACTGAGTCCTTGGGTTGCATAGAAAGCTG
Features (pLannotate 1.2.2; 14 found; start..end, strand, type, name):
     51..242     +  promoter       SV40 promoter (fragment): SV40 enhancer and early promoter
    429..1562    +  promoter       mEF-1α promoter (fragment): strong constitutive promoter for mouse elongation factor EF-1α
   1588..3096    +  CDS            L1: VL1_HPV35 - Experimental evidence at protein level: Swiss-Prot protein existence level 1. Forms an icosahedral capsid with a T=7 symmetry and a 50 nm diameter. The capsid is composed of 72 pentamers linked to each other by disulfide bonds and associated with L2 proteins. Binds to heparan sulfate proteoglycans on cell surface of basal layer keratinocytes to provide initial virion attachment. This binding mediates a conformational change in the virus capsid that facilitates efficient infection. The virion enters the host cell via endocytosis. During virus trafficking, L1 protein dissociates from
   3125..3246    -  polyA_signal   SV40 poly(A) signal: SV40 polyadenylation signal
   3269..3340    -  CDS            large T antigen (fragment): large T antigen from SV40 (simian virus 40)
   3434..4022    +  rep_origin     ori: high-copy-number ColE1/pMB1/pBR322/pUC origin of replication
   4102..4405    +  enhancer       CMV enhancer: human cytomegalovirus immediate early enhancer
   4407..4506    +  promoter       CMV promoter (fragment): human cytomegalovirus (CMV) immediate early promoter
   5850..7247    +  CDS            L2: VL2_HPV16 - Experimental evidence at protein level: Swiss-Prot protein existence level 1. Minor protein of the capsid that localizes along the inner surface of the virion, within the central cavities beneath the L1 pentamers. Plays a role in capsid stabilization through interaction with the major capsid protein L1. Once the virion enters the host cell, L2 escorts the genomic DNA into the nucleus by promoting escape from the endosomal compartments and traffic through the host Golgi network. Mechanistically, the C-terminus of L2 possesses a cell-penetrating peptide that protudes from the host en
   7260..7704    +  misc_feature   FMDV IRES: internal ribosome entry site (IRES) of the foot-and-mouth disease virus
   7737..7755    +  promoter       tac promoter (fragment): strong E. coli promoter; hybrid between the trp and lac UV5 promoters
   7775..7793    +  promoter       T7 promoter: promoter for bacteriophage T7 RNA polymerase
   7803..8597    +  CDS            NeoR/KanR: aminoglycoside phosphotransferase from Tn5; aph(3')-II (or nptII); confers resistance to neomycin, kanamycin, and G418 (Geneticin®)
   8644..9216    +  polyA_signal   EF-1α poly(A) signal: human EF-1α polyadenylation signal
