[The description below was written by a language model from this plasmid's Addgene catalogue record and pLannotate feature annotations shown in this document.]
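Description:
pVITRO-HPV31 L1L2 is a 9.2 kb mammalian expression plasmid built on the InvivoGen pVITRO1-neo-mcs backbone, a dual-cassette vector designed to co-express two genes from a single plasmid. It carries the two capsid genes of human papillomavirus type 31: the major capsid protein L1 (about 1.5 kb) and the minor capsid protein L2 (about 1.4 kb). The automated annotation labels these reading frames by their closest Swiss-Prot matches (HPV35 L1 and HPV16 L2), which reflects homology among papillomavirus types rather than the actual identity given in the catalogue record. The record lists the insert species as human, but the genes are viral.

In the first cassette, L1 sits downstream of an SV40 enhancer fragment and a mouse EF-1α promoter and is terminated by an SV40 polyadenylation signal. In the second, L2 lies downstream of a CMV enhancer/promoter fragment; roughly 1.3 kb between that element and the L2 start is unannotated, so the core promoter driving L2 is not identified in the feature table. L2 is followed by an FMDV IRES and the Tn5 NeoR/KanR gene, ending in an EF-1α poly(A) signal, so the resistance marker is translated from the same transcript as L2, linking G418 selection in mammalian cells to L2 expression. Short bacterial promoter elements just upstream of NeoR/KanR allow the same gene to confer kanamycin resistance in E. coli, where the plasmid replicates at high copy from a ColE1/pUC-type origin.

Co-expression of L1 and L2 provides both capsid components in one transfection. The associated publication title, on the infectivity of diverse HPV types and the effects of inhibitors and L2 antibodies, is consistent with using it to supply HPV31 capsids for such assays.
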