Addgene plasmid #52600: pVITRO-HPV31 L1L2
Purpose: Expresses HPV31 L1 and L2 in mammalian cells
Depositing lab: Richard Roden. Depositing organization: Johns Hopkins University and School of Medicine. Publication: Impact of inhibitors and L2 antibodies upon the infectivity of diverse alpha and beta human papillomavirus types. Kwak K, Jiang R, Wang JW, Jagu S, Kirnbauer R, Roden RB. PLoS One. 2014 May 9;9(5):e97232. doi: 10.1371/journal.pone.0097232. eCollection 2014. PubMed 24816794.
Backbone
  Vector backbone: pVITRO1-neo-mcs
  Backbone manufacturer: InvivoGen
  Backbone size w/o insert (bp): 6295
  Total vector size (bp): 9217
  Vector type: Mammalian Expression
  Selectable markers: Neomycin (select with G418)
Growth in bacteria
  Bacterial resistance: Kanamycin, 50 μg/mL
  Growth temperature: 37°C
  Growth strain: DH5alpha
  Copy number: High Copy
Gene/Insert 1
  Gene/Insert name: HPV31 L1
  Species: H. sapiens (human)
  Insert size (bp): 1518
  Cloning method: Restriction Enzyme; 5′ cloning site BglII (destroyed during cloning); 3′ cloning site NheI (destroyed during cloning)
  Sequencing primers: 5′ AAACCACCGCTAATTCAAAGC; 3′ GTGGTTTGTCCAAACTCATCAA
Gene/Insert 2
  Gene/Insert name: HPV31 L2
  Species: H. sapiens (human)
  Insert size (bp): 1404
  Cloning method: Restriction Enzyme; 5′ cloning site BamHI (not destroyed); 3′ cloning site AvrII (destroyed during cloning)
  Sequencing primers: 5′ GCCTCTTAGCGGTTCAAAGG; 3′ CAAAGGTATTTTCTAAACCCGTTTC
Terms and licenses: Academic/Nonprofit Terms; Industry Terms: Not Available to Industry
How to cite: pVITRO-HPV31 L1L2 was a gift from Richard Roden (Addgene plasmid # 52600 ; http://n2t.net/addgene:52600 ; RRID:Addgene_52600)
