>Addgene plasmid #52600 | pVITRO-HPV31 L1L2 | addgene partial sequence | sequence record 84503 | mEF1-Fwd 5'-TTTTGAGCGGAGCTAATTCTCGGG-3'
AACCCTTTTTTAGGTGTTGTGAAAACCACCGCTAATTCAAAGCAACCGGTGATATCAAAGATCCGCCACC
ATGAGCCTGTGGAGGCCCAGCGAGGCCACCGTGTACCTGCCCCCCGTGCCCGTGAGCAAGGTGGTGAGCA
CCGACGAGTACGTGACCAGGACCAACATCTACTACCACGCCGGCAGCGCCAGGCTGCTGACCGTGGGCCA
CCCCTACTACAGCATCCCCAAGAGCGACAACCCCAAGAAGATCGTGGTGCCCAAGGTGAGCGGCCTGCAG
TACAGGGTGTTCAGGGTGAGGCTGCCCGACCCCAACAAGTTCGGCTTCCCCGACACCAGCTTCTACAACC
CCGAGACCCAGAGGCTGGTGTGGGCCTGCGTGGGCCTGGAGGTGGGCAGGGGCCAGCCCCTGGGCGTGGG
CATCAGCGGCCACCCCCTGCTGAACAAGTTCGACGACACCGAGAACAGCAACAGGTACGCCGGCGGCCCC
GGCACCGACAACAGGGAGTGCATCAGCATGGACTACAAGCAGACCCAGCTGTGCCTGCTGGGCTGCAAGC
CCCCCATCGGCGAGCACTGGGGCAAGGGCAGCCCCTGCAGCAACAACGCCATCACCCCCGGCGACTGCCC
CCCCCTGGAGCTGAAGAACAGCGTGATCCAGGACGGCGACATGGTGGACACCGGCTTCGGCGCCATGGAC
TTCACCGCCCTGCAGGACACCAAGAGCAACGTGCCCCTGGACATCTGCAACAGCATCTGCAAGTACCCCG
ACTACCTGAAGATGGTGGCCGAGCCCTACGGCGACACCCTGTTCTTCTACCTGAGG
