>Addgene plasmid #52600 | pVITRO-HPV31 L1L2 | addgene partial sequence | sequence record 84539 | EBV-rev 5'-GTGGTTTGTCCAAACTCATC-3'
TAGACTATTACTTCTTGGTCTTCTTCCTCTTGGCGGGGGTGGTGGTGCTGGCGCTGGGGGCGCTCCTCTT
GCCGGCCTTGAACTTGGGCCTGGCCCTGTAGCCGGCCTGCAGCAGGAACTTCCTGCCCAGGGGGAACTGG
TCCAGGTCGGCGCTGAACTTCTCCTTCAGGTTCACCTCCCAGAACACGTAGTCCTTGAAGGGGTCCTCCT
TGGGCTTCTGGGGGGCGGTCTTCTGGCAGGTGATGGCCTGGCTGGTCACGAACCTGTAGGTGTCCTCCAG
GCTGCCGCTGGGGGGGGTGGTCAGGCCGAAGTTCCAGTCCTCCAGGATGGCGGGGTTCATGCTGTGGATG
TAGGTCATGATGTCGGCGCTCAGGGTGATCTTGCACAGCTGGAAGATGAACTGCAGGTCGAACTCCTCGC
CGTGCCTCAGGTACTCCTTGAAGTTGCTGCTCTTGAAGGTGGTGTCGCTGTTGGCGATGGCGGCGCACAC
GCTCATGTTGGTGCTCCTGGTGGTGTCCACCACGGTCACGAACAGCTGGTTGCCCCAGCAGATGCCGTTG
TTGTGGCCCTGGGCCCTCTGCATCCAGTAGGGCTTGTTGAAGATCTGGGCGTCGCTGGTCACCATGCTGC
CGGAAGGGGTGGGGAAGTAGGTGCTGTTGGCCAGGGTGGCGGTGCTGCCGCTGCCCTTGATGTACAGGTC
GTTGGGCACGCTCTCGCCCACGGCGCCGCTCCTGTTGAAGAAGTGCCTCACGAACATCTGCTCCCTCCTC
AGGTAGAAG
