>Addgene plasmid #52600 | pVITRO-HPV31 L1L2 | addgene partial sequence | sequence record 84551 | FMDV-IRES-R 5'-CTCCGCTACGAAGCAACAGT-3'
GCGTGGAGCCAAACGCAGTACAAAGTGTTACCCCTCTAGACCTGGAAAGACCAGGCGGAGTTTCAAGTTG
CACGTTTTGTGTCATTGGGGAAACCTGCTCCTAGACTATTAGGCGGCCACGCTCACGTCGGTGAAGAAGT
AGCTCACCCTCTTCCTCCTCCTCTTCAGCATGTAGTAGCTGGGGTGCAGGTAGAAGTCGCCGCCGTCCAC
GAAGATGCTCACCTGGGGGGTGGTGGGGGCCAGGGGGAAGGGGAACACCTGGGTGGGGGCGTGCTCGATG
GGCACGTCGGGGCCGCTGAAGATGGGGATGTCGAAGCCGGTGCTCAGGGGCACGGTGGTGTTGGTGGGCA
CGTAGGCGCTCACGGCGCTGGTGCTCTGCAGGGCGGTGCTGGGGCTCACGTTGTGGGTGGCGGGGGTGTC
CACGGTGAAGTCGGTGTCGGCGTAGATGTCGTACAGGCCGTCGTTCAGGGTGCTGGTGGTGGTGGCGCTG
GCGCCCAGGGGCTGCATCTCGATGCTCTCGCCGGCGGGGTTGATGCTGCTGATGTCGTAGTAGTAGTGCA
CCCTGGCGCCGATGGTGGCGCCGCTCCTGGTCCTCAGGGTCTGCTTGTTGCCCAGCCTGCTGTACCTCAC
GGTGTTCCTCCTGCTGGTCAGGGCGGGCCTGTGCAGGGCGATGATGTCCAGGAAGTCGGGGTCGGGGGCC
ATGTTGTGGCTGGTGTTGCTGAAGTACAGGCTCTCCTCGGCGTTCACGGTCTCGTAGGCGGGGTTCTCGT
A
