>Addgene plasmid #52600 | pVITRO-HPV31 L1L2 | addgene partial sequence | sequence record 84685 | pVITRO-P25F 5'-CAAAGGTATTTTCTAAACCCGTTTC-3'
AGCAATCCGGAGTATACGGATCCGCCACCATGAGGAGCAAGAGGAGCACCAAGAGGACCAAGAGGGCCTC
CGCCACCCAGCTGTACCAGACCTGCAAGGCCGCCGGCACCTGCCCCAGCGACGTGATCCCCAAGATCGAG
CACACCACCATCGCCGACCAGATCCTGAGGTACGGCAGCATGGGCGTGTTCTTCGGCGGCCTGGGCATCG
GCAGCGGCAGCGGCACCGGCGGCAGGACCGGCTACGTGCCTCTGAGCACCAGGCCCAGCACCGTGAGCGA
GGCCAGCATCCCCATCAGGCCCCCCGTGAGCATCGACCCCGTGGGCCCCCTGGACCCCAGCATCGTGAGC
CTGGTGGAGGAGAGCGGCATCATCGACGTGGGCGCCCCCGCCCCCATCCCCAGGCCCCCCACCACCAGCG
GGTTCGACATCGCCACCACCGCCGACACCACCCCCGCCATCCTGGACGTGACCAGCGTGAGCACCCACGA
GAACCCCACCTTCACCGACCCCAGCGTGCTGCAGCCCCCCACCCCCGCCGAGACCAGCGGCCACCTGCTG
CTGAGCAGCAGCAGCATCAGCACCCACAACTACGAGGAGATCCCCATGGACACCTTCATCGTGAGCACCA
ACAACGAGAACATCACCTCCAGCACCCCCATCCCCGGCGTGAGGAGGCCCGCCAGGCTGGGCCTGTACAG
CAAGGCCACCCAGCAGGTGAAGGTGATCGACCCCACCTTCCTGAGCGCCCCCAAGCAGCTGATCACCTAC
GAGAACCCCGCCTACGAGACCGTGAACGCCGAGGAGAGCCTGTACTTCAGCAACACCAGCCACAACATGG
CCCC
